Addgene plasmid #195158: Stim1NTD-ABHD16Acyto-mNG
Purpose: mammalian expression of ER localized ABHD16A tagged with mNeonGreen
Depositing lab: Gia Voeltz. Depositing organization: University of Colorado, Boulder. Publication: An ER phospholipid hydrolase drives ER-associated mitochondrial constriction for fission and fusion. Nguyen TT, Voeltz GK. Elife. 2022 Nov 30;11:e84279. doi: 10.7554/eLife.84279. PubMed 36448541.
Backbone
  Vector backbone: ABHD16A-mNG
  Vector type: Mammalian Expression
Growth in bacteria
  Bacterial resistance: Kanamycin, 50 μg/mL
  Growth temperature: 37°C
  Growth strain: DH5alpha
  Copy number: High Copy
Gene/Insert
  Gene/Insert name: Stim1NTD (alt name: Stromal interaction molecule 1 N-terminal domain)
  Species: H. sapiens (human)
  Insert size (bp): 702
  Mutation: None
  Entrez Gene: STIM1 (a.k.a. D11S4896E, GOK, IMD10, STRMK, TAM, TAM1)
  Promoter: CMV
  Tag / fusion protein: ABHD16A cytoplasmic domain and mNeonGreen (C terminal on backbone)
  Cloning method: Gibson Cloning
Terms and licenses: Academic/Nonprofit Terms; Industry Terms: Not Available to Industry
How to cite: Stim1NTD-ABHD16Acyto-mNG was a gift from Gia Voeltz (Addgene plasmid # 195158 ; http://n2t.net/addgene:195158 ; RRID:Addgene_195158)
