[The description below was written by a language model from this plasmid's Addgene catalogue record and pLannotate feature annotations shown in this document.]
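Description:
Stim1NTD-ABHD16Acyto-mNG is a 6.7 kb mammalian expression plasmid built by Gibson cloning into an existing ABHD16A-mNeonGreen vector. It is maintained in E. coli at high copy through a ColE1/pUC-type origin and selected with kanamycin. The resistance cassette is the dual-purpose NeoR/KanR gene (Tn5 aminoglycoside phosphotransferase), preceded by both a bacterial bla promoter and the SV40 enhancer/early promoter and followed by the HSV TK polyadenylation signal, so the same marker could in principle support G418 selection in mammalian cells. An f1 origin is also present. Short annotated fragments of ble, SV40 large T antigen and the bGH poly(A) signal appear to be backbone remnants rather than functional elements.

The payload is a single chimeric open reading frame driven by the CMV immediate early enhancer and promoter and terminated by the SV40 poly(A) signal. It begins with the N-terminal domain of human STIM1 (stromal interaction molecule 1; listed as a 702 bp insert with no mutations), continues into a large fragment of human ABHD16A described as its cytoplasmic domain, and ends with a C-terminal mNeonGreen, a bright monomeric green/yellow fluorescent protein. The automated STIM1 and ABHD16A annotations overlap slightly at the junction, so the exact fusion boundary cannot be read from the table.

According to the record, the purpose is mammalian expression of an ER-localized, fluorescently tagged ABHD16A. The design implies that the STIM1 portion, taken from an ER-resident membrane protein, replaces the native N-terminal region of ABHD16A to supply ER targeting. The associated study concerns an ER phospholipid hydrolase acting in ER-associated mitochondrial constriction during fission and fusion, so the construct suits live-cell imaging and tests of which domains ABHD16A requires for its function.
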