Features (pLannotate 1.2.2; 17 found; start..end, strand, type, name):
     61..364     +  enhancer       CMV enhancer: human cytomegalovirus immediate early enhancer
    365..568     +  promoter       CMV promoter: human cytomegalovirus (CMV) immediate early promoter
    591..627     +  misc_feature   MCS (fragment): multiple cloning site
    628..1401    +  CDS            STIM1 (fragment): STIM1_HUMAN - Also known as GOK From Homo sapiens (Human).
   1330..2655    +  CDS            ABHD16A (fragment): ABHGA_HUMAN - Also known as BAT5 From Homo sapiens (Human).
   2656..2678    +  misc_feature   MCS (fragment): multiple cloning site
   2686..3393    +  CDS            mNeonGreen: mNeonGreen is a basic (constitutively fluorescent) green/yellow fluorescent protein published in 2013, derived from Branchiostoma lanceolatum. It is reported to be a very rapidly-maturing monomer with moderate acid sensitivity.
   3412..3495    +  CDS            large T antigen (fragment): large T antigen from SV40 (simian virus 40)
   3518..3639    +  polyA_signal   SV40 poly(A) signal: SV40 polyadenylation signal
   3673..4101    -  rep_origin     f1 ori (sequence partly withheld): f1 bacteriophage origin of replication; arrow indicates direction of (+) strand synthesis
   4128..4232    +  promoter       AmpR promoter: bla
   4234..4591    +  promoter       SV40 promoter: SV40 enhancer and early promoter
   4626..5420    +  CDS            NeoR/KanR: aminoglycoside phosphotransferase from Tn5; aph(3')-II (or nptII); confers resistance to neomycin, kanamycin, and G418 (Geneticin®)
   5441..5593    +  CDS            ble (fragment): BLE_KLEPN - Experimental evidence at protein level: Swiss-Prot protein existence level 1. Binding protein with a strong affinity to the bleomycin family of antibiotics. Binds to CL990; an antimitotic-antibiotic compound. From Klebsiella pneumoniae.
   5652..5699    +  polyA_signal   HSV TK poly(A) signal: herpes simplex virus thymidine kinase polyadenylation signal (Cole and Stacy, 1985)
   5790..5806    -  polyA_signal   bGH poly(A) signal (fragment): bovine growth hormone polyadenylation signal
   6028..6616    +  rep_origin     ori: high-copy-number ColE1/pMB1/pBR322/pUC origin of replication
>Addgene plasmid #195158 | Stim1NTD-ABHD16Acyto-mNG | addgene full sequence | sequence record 384019 | Addgene NGS Result
TAGTTATTAATAGTAATCAATTACGGGGTCATTAGTTCATAGCCCATATATGGAGTTCCGCGTTACATAA
CTTACGGTAAATGGCCCGCCTGGCTGACCGCCCAACGACCCCCGCCCATTGACGTCAATAATGACGTATG
TTCCCATAGTAACGCCAATAGGGACTTTCCATTGACGTCAATGGGTGGAGTATTTACGGTAAACTGCCCA
CTTGGCAGTACATCAAGTGTATCATATGCCAAGTACGCCCCCTATTGACGTCAATGACGGTAAATGGCCC
GCCTGGCATTATGCCCAGTACATGACCTTATGGGACTTTCCTACTTGGCAGTACATCTACGTATTAGTCA
TCGCTATTACCATGGTGATGCGGTTTTGGCAGTACATCAATGGGCGTGGATAGCGGTTTGACTCACGGGG
ATTTCCAAGTCTCCACCCCATTGACGTCAATGGGAGTTTGTTTTGGCACCAAAATCAACGGGACTTTCCA
AAATGTCGTAACAACTCCGCCCCATTGACGCAAATGGGCGGTAGGCGTGTACGGTGGGAGGTCTATATAA
GCAGAGCTGGTTTAGTGAACCGTCAGATCCGCTAGCGCTACCGGACTCAGATCTCGAGCTCAAGCTTATG
GATGTATGCGTCCGTCTTGCCCTGTGGCTCCTCTGGGGACTCCTCCTGCACCAGGGCCAGAGCCTCAGCC
ATAGTCACAGTGAGAAGGCGACAGGAACCAGCTCGGGGGCCAACTCTGAGGAGTCCACTGCAGCAGAGTT
TTGCCGAATTGACAAGCCCCTGTGTCACAGTGAGGATGAGAAACTCAGCTTCGAGGCAGTCCGTAACATC
CACAAACTGATGGACGATGATGCCAATGGTGATGTGGATGTGGAAGAAAGTGATGAGTTCCTGAGGGAAG
ACCTCAATTACCATGACCCAACAGTGAAACACAGCACCTTCCATGGTGAGGATAAGCTCATCAGCGTGGA
GGACCTGTGGAAGGCATGGAAGTCATCAGAAGTATACAATTGGACCGTGGATGAGGTGGTACAGTGGCTG
ATCACATATGTGGAGCTGCCTCAGTATGAGGAGACCTTCCGGAAGCTGCAGCTCAGTGGCCATGCCATGC
CAAGGCTGGCTGTCACCAACACCACCATGACAGGGACTGTGCTGAAGATGACAGACCGGAGTCATCGGCA
GAAGCTGCAGCTGAAGGCTCTGGATACAGTGCTCTTTGGGCCTCCTCTCTTGACTCGCCATAATCACCTC
AAGGACTTCATGCTGGTGGTGTCTATCGTTATTGGTGTGGGCGGCTGCTGGTTTGCCTATATCCAGAACG
GCCGCTGGACCAACCCCCAGTACCGGCAGTTCATCACCATCTTGGAAGCAACACATCGGAACCAGTCTTC
AGAAAACAAGAGGCAGCTTGCCAACTACAACTTTGACTTCCGGAGCTGGCCAGTCGACTTCCACTGGGAA
GAACCCAGCAGCCGGAAGGAGTCTCGAGGGGGCCCTTCCCGCCGGGGTGTGGCCCTGCTTCGCCCAGAGC
CCCTGCACCGGGGGACAGCAGACACCCTCCTCAACCGGGTTAAGAAGCTGCCTTGTCAGATCACCAGCTA
CCTGGTGGCGCACACCCTAGGGCGCCGGATGCTGTATCCAGGCTCTGTGTACCTGCTGCAGAAGGCCCTC
ATGCCTGTGCTGCTGCAGGGCCAGGCCCGACTGGTGGAAGAGTGTAATGGGCGCCGGGCAAAGCTGCTGG
CCTGTGATGGCAATGAGATTGACACCATGTTTGTGGACCGGCGGGGGACAGCTGAGCCCCAGGGACAGAA
GCTGGTGATCTGCTGTGAGGGGAATGCTGGGTTTTATGAGGTGGGCTGCGTCTCCACGCCCCTGGAAGCT
GGATATTCAGTCCTGGGCTGGAATCATCCAGGCTTTGCTGGAAGCACGGGGGTGCCATTCCCGCAGAATG
AGGCTAATGCCATGGATGTGGTGGTCCAGTTTGCCATCCACCGCCTGGGCTTCCAGCCCCAGGACATCAT
CATCTACGCCTGGTCCATCGGCGGCTTCACTGCCACGTGGGCAGCCATGTCCTACCCAGATGTTAGTGCC
ATGATCCTGGATGCCTCCTTTGATGACCTGGTGCCCTTGGCCTTGAAGGTCATGCCAGACAGCTGGAGGG
GCCTGGTGACCAGGACCGTGAGGCAGCATCTCAATCTAAACAACGCGGAGCAGCTGTGCAGATACCAGGG
TCCTGTACTGCTGATCCGGAGAACCAAGGATGAGATCATCACCACCACGGTTCCTGAGGACATCATGTCC
AACCGAGGCAATGACCTCCTGCTGAAGCTCCTGCAGCATCGGTATCCCCGGGTGATGGCAGAGGAGGGTC
TTCGAGTGGTGAGGCAGTGGTTGGAGGCCTCCTCACAGCTGGAGGAAGCCTCAATTTATAGCCGATGGGA
GGTGGAAGAGGACTGGTGTCTGTCTGTCCTCCGCTCCTACCAGGCAGAACACGGGCCTGACTTCCCCTGG
AGCGTGGGGGAGGACATGAGTGCAGATGGACGGCGGCAGCTGGCTTTGTTTCTGGCTCGGAAGCATCTGC
ACAACTTTGAGGCCACTCACTGCACCCCACTCCCAGCCCAGAACTTCCAGATGCCCTGGCACCTCCCGCG
GGCCCGGGATCCACCGGTCGCCACCATGGTGAGCAAGGGCGAGGAGGATAACATGGCCTCTCTCCCAGCG
ACACATGAGTTACACATCTTTGGCTCCATCAACGGTGTGGACTTTGACATGGTGGGTCAGGGCACCGGCA
ATCCAAATGATGGTTATGAGGAGTTAAACCTGAAGTCCACCAAGGGTGACCTCCAGTTCTCCCCCTGGAT
TCTGGTCCCTCATATCGGGTATGGCTTCCATCAGTACCTGCCCTACCCTGACGGGATGTCGCCTTTCCAG
GCCGCCATGGTAGATGGCTCCGGCTACCAAGTCCATCGCACAATGCAGTTTGAAGATGGTGCCTCCCTTA
CTGTTAACTACCGCTACACCTACGAGGGAAGCCACATCAAAGGAGAGGCCCAGGTGAAGGGGACTGGTTT
CCCTGCTGACGGTCCTGTGATGACCAACTCGCTGACCGCTGCGGACTGGTGCAGGTCGAAGAAGACTTAC
CCCAACGACAAAACCATCATCAGTACCTTTAAGTGGAGTTACACCACTGGAAATGGCAAGCGCTACCGGA
GCACTGCGCGGACCACCTACACCTTTGCCAAGCCAATGGCGGCTAACTATCTGAAGAACCAGCCGATGTA
CGTGTTCCGTAAGACGGAGCTCAAGCACTCCAAGACCGAGCTCAACTTCAAGGAGTGGCAAAAGGCCTTT
ACCGATGTGATGGGCATGGACGAGCTGTACAAGTAAGCGGCCGCGACTCTAGATCATAATCAGCCATACC
ACATTTGTAGAGGTTTTACTTGCTTTAAAAAACCTCCCACACCTCCCCCTGAACCTGAAACATAAAATGA
ATGCAATTGTTGTTGTTAACTTGTTTATTGCAGCTTATAATGGTTACAAATAAAGCAATAGCATCACAAA
TTTCACAAATAAAGCATTTTTTTCACTGCATTCTAGTTGTGGTTTGTCCAAACTCATCAATGTATCTTAA
GGCGTAAATTGTAAGCGTTAATATTTTGTTAAAATTCGCGTTAAATTTTTGTTAAATCAGCTCATTTTTT
AACCAATAGGCCGAAATCGGCAAAATCCCTTATAAATCAAAAGAATAGACCGAGATAGGGT
[37 nt withheld, positions 3772-3808]
AAAGAACGTGGACTCCAACGTCAAAGG
[49 nt withheld, positions 3836-3884]
T
[91 nt withheld, positions 3886-3976]
G
[124 nt withheld, positions 3978-4101]
CAGGTGGCACTTTTCGGGGAAATGTGCGCGGAACCCCTATTTGTTTATTTTTCTAAATACATTCAAATAT
GTATCCGCTCATGAGACAATAACCCTGATAAATGCTTCAATAATATTGAAAAAGGAAGAGTCCTGAGGCG
GAAAGAACCAGCTGTGGAATGTGTGTCAGTTAGGGTGTGGAAAGTCCCCAGGCTCCCCAGCAGGCAGAAG
TATGCAAAGCATGCATCTCAATTAGTCAGCAACCAGGTGTGGAAAGTCCCCAGGCTCCCCAGCAGGCAGA
AGTATGCAAAGCATGCATCTCAATTAGTCAGCAACCATAGTCCCGCCCCTAACTCCGCCCATCCCGCCCC
TAACTCCGCCCAGTTCCGCCCATTCTCCGCCCCATGGCTGACTAATTTTTTTTATTTATGCAGAGGCCGA
GGCCGCCTCGGCCTCTGAGCTATTCCAGAAGTAGTGAGGAGGCTTTTTTGGAGGCCTAGGCTTTTGCAAA
GATCGATCAAGAGACAGGATGAGGATCGTTTCGCATGATTGAACAAGATGGATTGCACGCAGGTTCTCCG
GCCGCTTGGGTGGAGAGGCTATTCGGCTATGACTGGGCACAACAGACAATCGGCTGCTCTGATGCCGCCG
TGTTCCGGCTGTCAGCGCAGGGGCGCCCGGTTCTTTTTGTCAAGACCGACCTGTCCGGTGCCCTGAATGA
ACTGCAAGACGAGGCAGCGCGGCTATCGTGGCTGGCCACGACGGGCGTTCCTTGCGCAGCTGTGCTCGAC
GTTGTCACTGAAGCGGGAAGGGACTGGCTGCTATTGGGCGAAGTGCCGGGGCAGGATCTCCTGTCATCTC
ACCTTGCTCCTGCCGAGAAAGTATCCATCATGGCTGATGCAATGCGGCGGCTGCATACGCTTGATCCGGC
TACCTGCCCATTCGACCACCAAGCGAAACATCGCATCGAGCGAGCACGTACTCGGATGGAAGCCGGTCTT
GTCGATCAGGATGATCTGGACGAAGAGCATCAGGGGCTCGCGCCAGCCGAACTGTTCGCCAGGCTCAAGG
CGAGCATGCCCGACGGCGAGGATCTCGTCGTGACCCATGGCGATGCCTGCTTGCCGAATATCATGGTGGA
AAATGGCCGCTTTTCTGGATTCATCGACTGTGGCCGGCTGGGTGTGGCGGACCGCTATCAGGACATAGCG
TTGGCTACCCGTGATATTGCTGAAGAGCTTGGCGGCGAATGGGCTGACCGCTTCCTCGTGCTTTACGGTA
TCGCCGCTCCCGATTCGCAGCGCATCGCCTTCTATCGCCTTCTTGACGAGTTCTTCTGAGCGGGACTCTG
GGGTTCGAAATGACCGACCAAGCGACGCCCAACCTGCCATCACGAGATTTCGATTCCACCGCCGCCTTCT
ATGAAAGGTTGGGCTTCGGAATCGTTTTCCGGGACGCCGGCTGGATGATCCTCCAGCGCGGGGATCTCAT
GCTGGAGTTCTTCGCCCACCCTAGGGGGAGGCTAACTGAAACACGGAAGGAGACAATACCGGAAGGAACC
CGCGCTATGACGGCAATAAAAAGACAGAATAAAACGCACGGTGTTGGGTCGTTTGTTCATAAACGCGGGG
TTCGGTCCCAGGGCTGGCACTCTGTCGATACCCCACCGAGACCCCATTGGGGCCAATACGCCCGCGTTTC
TTCCTTTTCCCCACCCCACCCCCCAAGTTCGGGTGAAGGCCCAGGGCTCGCAGCCAACGTCGGGGCGGCA
GGCCCTGCCATAGCCTCAGGTTACTCATATATACTTTAGATTGATTTAAAACTTCATTTTTAATTTAAAA
GGATCTAGGTGAAGATCCTTTTTGATAATCTCATGACCAAAATCCCTTAACGTGAGTTTTCGTTCCACTG
AGCGTCAGACCCCGTAGAAAAGATCAAAGGATCTTCTTGAGATCCTTTTTTTCTGCGCGTAATCTGCTGC
TTGCAAACAAAAAAACCACCGCTACCAGCGGTGGTTTGTTTGCCGGATCAAGAGCTACCAACTCTTTTTC
CGAAGGTAACTGGCTTCAGCAGAGCGCAGATACCAAATACTGTTCTTCTAGTGTAGCCGTAGTTAGGCCA
CCACTTCAAGAACTCTGTAGCACCGCCTACATACCTCGCTCTGCTAATCCTGTTACCAGTGGCTGCTGCC
AGTGGCGATAAGTCGTGTCTTACCGGGTTGGACTCAAGACGATAGTTACCGGATAAGGCGCAGCGGTCGG
GCTGAACGGGGGGTTCGTGCACACAGCCCAGCTTGGAGCGAACGACCTACACCGAACTGAGATACCTACA
GCGTGAGCTATGAGAAAGCGCCACGCTTCCCGAAGGGAGAAAGGCGGACAGGTATCCGGTAAGCGGCAGG
GTCGGAACAGGAGAGCGCACGAGGGAGCTTCCAGGGGGAAACGCCTGGTATCTTTATAGTCCTGTCGGGT
TTCGCCACCTCTGACTTGAGCGTCGATTTTTGTGATGCTCGTCAGGGGGGCGGAGCCTATGGAAAAACGC
CAGCAACGCGGCCTTTTTACGGTTCCTGGCCTTTTGCTGGCCTTTTGCTCACATGTTCTTTCCTGCGTTA
TCCCCTGATTCTGTGGATAACCGTATTACCGCCATGCAT
